>Addgene plasmid #127782 | pMH-HT_RcCHAD | addgene full sequence | sequence record 249687 | Addgene NGS Result
TGGCGAATGGG
[124 nt withheld, positions 12-135]
C
[91 nt withheld, positions 137-227]
A
[49 nt withheld, positions 229-277]
CCTTTGACGTTGGAGTCCACGTTCTTT
[37 nt withheld, positions 305-341]
ACCCTATCTCGGTCTATTCTTTTGATTTATAAGGGATTTTGCCGATTTCGGCCTATTGGTTAAAAAATGA
GCTGATTTAACAAAAATTTAACGCGAATTTTAACAAAATATTAACGCTTACAATTTAGGTGGCACTTTTC
GGGGAAATGTGCGCGGAACCCCTATTTGTTTATTTTTCTAAATACATTCAAATATGTATCCGCTCATGAA
TTAATTCTTAGAAAAACTCATCGAGCATCAAATGAAACTGCAATTTATTCATATCAGGATTATCAATACC
ATATTTTTGAAAAAGCCGTTTCTGTAATGAAGGAGAAAACTCACCGAGGCAGTTCCATAGGATGGCAAGA
TCCTGGTATCGGTCTGCGATTCCGACTCGTCCAACATCAATACAACCTATTAATTTCCCCTCGTCAAAAA
TAAGGTTATCAAGTGAGAAATCACCATGAGTGACGACTGAATCCGGTGAGAATGGCAAAAGTTTATGCAT
TTCTTTCCAGACTTGTTCAACAGGCCAGCCATTACGCTCGTCATCAAAATCACTCGCATCAACCAAACCG
TTATTCATTCGTGATTGCGCCTGAGCGAGACGAAATACGCGATCGCTGTTAAAAGGACAATTACAAACAG
GAATCGAATGCAACCGGCGCAGGAACACTGCCAGCGCATCAACAATATTTTCACCTGAATCAGGATATTC
TTCTAATACCTGGAATGCTGTTTTCCCGGGGATCGCAGTGGTGAGTAACCATGCATCATCAGGAGTACGG
ATAAAATGCTTGATGGTCGGAAGAGGCATAAATTCCGTCAGCCAGTTTAGTCTGACCATCTCATCTGTAA
CATCATTGGCAACGCTACCTTTGCCATGTTTCAGAAACAACTCTGGCGCATCGGGCTTCCCATACAATCG
ATAGATTGTCGCACCTGATTGCCCGACATTATCGCGAGCCCATTTATACCCATATAAATCAGCATCCATG
TTGGAATTTAATCGCGGCCTAGAGCAAGACGTTTCCCGTTGAATATGGCTCATAACACCCCTTGTATTAC
TGTTTATGTAAGCAGACAGTTTTATTGTTCATGACCAAAATCCCTTAACGTGAGTTTTCGTTCCACTGAG
CGTCAGACCCCGTAGAAAAGATCAAAGGATCTTCTTGAGATCCTTTTTTTCTGCGCGTAATCTGCTGCTT
GCAAACAAAAAAACCACCGCTACCAGCGGTGGTTTGTTTGCCGGATCAAGAGCTACCAACTCTTTTTCCG
AAGGTAACTGGCTTCAGCAGAGCGCAGATACCAAATACTGTCCTTCTAGTGTAGCCGTAGTTAGGCCACC
ACTTCAAGAACTCTGTAGCACCGCCTACATACCTCGCTCTGCTAATCCTGTTACCAGTGGCTGCTGCCAG
TGGCGATAAGTCGTGTCTTACCGGGTTGGACTCAAGACGATAGTTACCGGATAAGGCGCAGCGGTCGGGC
TGAACGGGGGGTTCGTGCACACAGCCCAGCTTGGAGCGAACGACCTACACCGAACTGAGATACCTACAGC
GTGAGCTATGAGAAAGCGCCACGCTTCCCGAAGGGAGAAAGGCGGACAGGTATCCGGTAAGCGGCAGGGT
CGGAACAGGAGAGCGCACGAGGGAGCTTCCAGGGGGAAACGCCTGGTATCTTTATAGTCCTGTCGGGTTT
CGCCACCTCTGACTTGAGCGTCGATTTTTGTGATGCTCGTCAGGGGGGCGGAGCCTATGGAAAAACGCCA
GCAACGCGGCCTTTTTACGGTTCCTGGCCTTTTGCTGGCCTTTTGCTCACATGTTCTTTCCTGCGTTATC
CCCTGATTCTGTGGATAACCGTATTACCGCCTTTGAGTGAGCTGATACCGCTCGCCGCAGCCGAACGACC
GAGCGCAGCGAGTCAGTGAGCGAGGAAGCGGAAGAGCGCCTGATGCGGTATTTTCTCCTTACGCATCTGT
GCGGTATTTCACACCGCAATGGTGCACTCTCAGTACAATCTGCTCTGATGCCGCATAGTTAAGCCAGTAT
ACACTCCGCTATCGCTACGTGACTGGGTCATGGCTGCGCCCCGACACCCGCCAACACCCGCTGACGCGCC
CTGACGGGCTTGTCTGCTCCCGGCATCCGCTTACAGACAAGCTGTGACCGTCTCCGGGAGCTGCATGTGT
CAGAGGTTTTCACCGTCATCACCGAAACGCGCGAGGCAGCTGCGGTAAAGCTCATCAGCGTGGTCGTGAA
GCGATTCACAGATGTCTGCCTGTTCATCCGCGTCCAGCTCGTTGAGTTTCTCCAGAAGCGTTAATGTCTG
GCTTCTGATAAAGCGGGCCATGTTAAGGGCGGTTTTTTCCTGTTTGGTCACTGATGCCTCCGTGTAAGGG
GGATTTCTGTTCATGGGGGTAATGATACCGATGAAACGAGAGAGGATGCTCACGATACGGGTTACTGATG
ATGAACATGCCCGGTTACTGGAACGTTGTGAGGGTAAACAACTGGCGGTATGGATGCGGCGGGACCAGAG
AAAAATCACTCAGGGTCAATGCCAGCGCTTCGTTAATACAGATGTAGGTGTTCCACAGGGTAGCCAGCAG
CATCCTGCGATGCAGATCCGGAACATAATGGTGCAGGGCGCTGACTTCCGCGTTTCCAGACTTTACGAAA
CACGGAAACCGAAGACCATTCATGTTGTTGCTCAGGTCGCAGACGTTTTGCAGCAGCAGTCGCTTCACGT
TCGCTCGCGTATCGGTGATTCATTCTGCTAACCAGTAAGGCAACCCCGCCAGCCTAGCCGGGTCCTCAAC
GACAGGAGCACGATCATGCGCACCCGTGGGGCCGCCATGCCGGCGATAATGGCCTGCTTCTCGCCGAAAC
GTTTGGTGGCGGGACCAGTGACGAAGGCTTGAGCGAGGGCGTGCAAGATTCCGAATACCGCAAGCGACAG
GCCGATCATCGTCGCGCTCCAGCGAAAGCGGTCCTCGCCGAAAATGACCCAGAGCGCTGCCGGCACCTGT
CCTACGAGTTGCATGATAAAGAAGACAGTCATAAGTGCGGCGACGATAGTCATGCCCCGCGCCCACCGGA
AGGAGCTGACTGGGTTGAAGGCTCTCAAGGGCATCGGTCGAGATCCCGGTGCCTAATGAGTGAGCTAACT
TACATTAATTGCGTTGCGCTCACTGCCCGCTTTCCAGTCGGGAAACCTGTCGTGCCAGCTGCATTAATGA
ATCGGCCAACGCGCGGGGAGAGGCGGTTTGCGTATTGGGCGCCAGGGTGGTTTTTCTTTTCACCAGTGAG
ACGGGCAACAGCTGATTGCCCTTCACCGCCTGGCCCTGAGAGAGTTGCAGCAAGCGGTCCACGCTGGTTT
GCCCCAGCAGGCGAAAATCCTGTTTGATGGTGGTTAACGGCGGGATATAACATGAGCTGTCTTCGGTATC
GTCGTATCCCACTACCGAGATATCCGCACCAACGCGCAGCCCGGACTCGGTAATGGCGCGCATTGCGCCC
AGCGCCATCTGATCGTTGGCAACCAGCATCGCAGTGGGAACGATGCCCTCATTCAGCATTTGCATGGTTT
GTTGAAAACCGGACATGGCACTCCAGTCGCCTTCCCGTTCCGCTATCGGCTGAATTTGATTGCGAGTGAG
ATATTTATGCCAGCCAGCCAGACGCAGACGCGCCGAGACAGAACTTAATGGGCCCGCTAACAGCGCGATT
TGCTGGTGACCCAATGCGACCAGATGCTCCACGCCCAGTCGCGTACCGTCTTCATGGGAGAAAATAATAC
TGTTGATGGGTGTCTGGTCAGAGACATCAAGAAATAACGCCGGAACATTAGTGCAGGCAGCTTCCACAGC
AATGGCATCCTGGTCATCCAGCGGATAGTTAATGATCAGCCCACTGACGCGTTGCGCGAGAAGATTGTGC
ACCGCCGCTTTACAGGCTTCGACGCCGCTTCGTTCTACCATCGACACCACCACGCTGGCACCCAGTTGAT
CGGCGCGAGATTTAATCGCCGCGACAATTTGCGACGGCGCGTGCAGGGCCAGACTGGAGGTGGCAACGCC
AATCAGCAACGACTGTTTGCCCGCCAGTTGTTGTGCCACGCGGTTGGGAATGTAATTCAGCTCCGCCATC
GCCGCTTCCACTTTTTCCCGCGTTTTCGCAGAAACGTGGCTGGCCTGGTTCACCACGCGGGAAACGGTCT
GATAAGAGACACCGGCATACTCTGCGACATCGTATAACGTTACTGGTTTCACATTCACCACCCTGAATTG
ACTCTCTTCCGGGCGCTATCATGCCATACCGCGAAAGGTTTTGCGCCATTCGATGGTGTCCGGGATCTCG
ACGCTCTCCCTTATGCGACTCCTGCATTAGGAAGCAGCCCAGTAGTAGGTTGAGGCCGTTGAGCACCGCC
GCCGCAAGGAATGGTGCATGCAAGGAGATGGCGCCCAACAGTCCCCCGGCCACGGGGCCTGCCACCATAC
CCACGCCGAAACAAGCGCTCATGAGCCCGAAGTGGCGAGCCCGATCTTCCCCATCGGTGATGTCGGCGAT
ATAGGCGCCAGCAACCGCACCTGTGGCGCCGGTGATGCCGGCCACGATGCGTCCGGCGTAGAGGATCGAG
ATCTCGATCCCGCGAAATTAATACGACTCACTATAGGGGAATTGTGAGCGGATAACAATTCCCCTCTAGA
AATAATTTTGTTTAACTTTAAGAAGGAGATATACCATGAAACATCACCATCACCATCACCCCATGAGCGA
TTACGACATCCCCACTACTGAGAATCTTTATTTTCAGGGCGCCATGCTTGTTCGCGAGACAGGGCATGCC
CCATTCCGCGCTCAAGCATTAGCACTTGACGCCGACGCCGCTCTGAGTGAAGCGTTTCCTGCGATCCTGG
GAAACTGCTTAGAACACATTCAGCGTAATGAGGTCGCGGTTATTGAAGGGCATGACCCCGAAACGCTGCA
CCAAATGCGTGTTGGAGTCCGTCGCCTTCGTTCTGCTTTAAAATTATTTGACGCAGTCGCGCCATGCCCG
CCTGCCCTTCAGGATGATATTTCTTGGCTGGGAACGGAGCTGGGGGCAGCGCGTGATTGGGATGTTCTGC
TGGCATCTACACTGCCACGTATCGATGGAGCGCCTGCGGGGGCCAACGGCTTGTTGGAGCTTAATGCATT
AGTACAAAAAATTGCCCAGGCAAAGCGTCATGCAGCTGCACAGGCTCTGTTATCGCCACGTTACACACGT
TTGATGTTAACGCTGGGAGCTTGGATGCTTGAAACAGCCCCATTATTAGACGGGTCAGCCGCTCATTTCT
CTCGTCAAATCATGCAACATCTTCACAAAAGCTTATTGAAGCGTGCAGCTCGCATGCAGGACGATGACGC
AGCATCCGCTCACCGTACCCGCATCGCCACCAAGCGTGGTCGCTATGCTTTAGAGTTCTTCCATGGTTTG
TATCGCTCAAAATCAACCCGTGCATATCTGAAAGCTTTGGCAGCAACCCAGGAGGAACTTGGACGCCATA
ACGACTTGGTAGTAGCGGGACGTTTATTACAGGAATTAGCCCAACAACAACCTCAAGCCGCAGAAGCCGT
ACAGTTCGCTCGCGGGTACTTACTGGCCCAGCAGGCAATGCGCCCGGCAGACCTGGATGCAATTCGCGCG
GGATTGCACGCATTACGTGCACCACAGTTACGTCACTAATAATCGAGCACCACCACCACCACCACTGAGA
TCCGGCTGCTAACAAAGCCCGAAAGGAAGCTGAGTTGGCTGCTGCCACCGCTGAGCAATAACTAGCATAA
CCCCTTGGGGCCTCTAAACGGGTCTTGAGGGGTTTTTTGCTGAAAGGAGGAACTATATCCGGAT
Features (pLannotate 1.2.2; 20 found; start..end, strand, type, name):
     12..440     +  rep_origin     f1 ori (sequence partly withheld): f1 bacteriophage origin of replication; arrow indicates direction of (+) strand synthesis
    493..550     +  promoter       AmpR promoter (fragment): bla
    559..1374    -  CDS            KanR: aminoglycoside phosphotransferase; aph(3')-Ia; confers resistance to kanamycin in bacteria or G418 (Geneticin®) in eukaryotes
   1496..2084    +  rep_origin     ori: high-copy-number ColE1/pMB1/pBR322/pUC origin of replication
   2270..2409    -  misc_feature   bom: basis of mobility region from pBR322
   2511..2702    -  CDS            rop: Rop protein, which maintains plasmids at low copy number; rop
   2719..3099    +  CDS            YPB1_ECOLX: Protein predicted: Swiss-Prot protein existence level 4. From Escherichia coli.
   3171..3462    -  CDS            TcR (fragment): tetracycline efflux protein; tet; confers resistance to tetracycline
   3477..3498    -  protein_bind   CAP binding site: CAP binding activates transcription in the presence of cAMP. E. coli catabolite activator protein
   3511..4593    -  CDS            lacI: lac repressor; lacI; The lac repressor binds to the lac operator to inhibit transcription in E. coli. This inhibition can be relieved by adding lactose or isopropyl-β-D-thiogalactopyranoside (IPTG).
   4594..4671    -  promoter       lacI promoter: lacI
   4679..4958    -  CDS            TcR (fragment): tetracycline efflux protein; tet; confers resistance to tetracycline
   4980..4998    +  promoter       T7 promoter: promoter for bacteriophage T7 RNA polymerase
   4999..5023    +  protein_bind   lac operator: The lac repressor binds to the lac operator to inhibit transcription in E. coli. This inhibition can be relieved by adding lactose or isopropyl-β-D-thiogalactopyranoside (IPTG). lac repressor encoded by lacI
   5038..5060    +  RBS            RBS: efficient ribosome binding site from bacteriophage T7 gene 10 (Olins and Rangwala, 1989)
   5073..5091    +  CDS            7xHis (fragment): 6xHis affinity tag
   5120..5140    +  CDS            capTEV™ (fragment): composite tag for in vivo biotinylation, TEV protease cleavage, and 6xHis tagging
   6059..6076    +  CDS            9xHis (fragment): 9xHis affinity tag
   6086..6135    +  CDS            SET1 (fragment): solubility-enhancement tag derived from T7 phage gene 10B
   6143..6190    +  terminator     T7 terminator: transcription terminator for bacteriophage T7 RNA polymerase
