[The description below was written by a language model from this plasmid's Addgene catalogue record and pLannotate feature annotations shown in this document.]
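Description:
pMH-HT_RcCHAD is a bacterial expression plasmid of about 6.2 kb, built on the pMH-HT backbone, for producing the CHAD-domain protein of the castor bean, Ricinus communis, in E. coli. The backbone has a pET-like layout. It carries a ColE1/pBR322-type origin together with the bom region and the rop gene, which holds copy number down and fits the catalogue's "low copy" designation. An f1 phage origin is also present, and selection is by a kanamycin resistance gene (aminoglycoside phosphotransferase). Short tetracycline-resistance fragments flanking the lacI region appear to be remnants of the pBR322 ancestry rather than functional markers.

The 906 bp RcCHAD coding sequence was inserted by Gibson assembly downstream of a T7 promoter with an adjacent lac operator and the T7 gene 10 ribosome binding site, and it is followed by a T7 terminator. The plasmid also encodes the lac repressor from its own promoter. Transcription therefore depends on a host that supplies T7 RNA polymerase, stays repressed until IPTG or lactose is added, and is then induced. The protein is made with an N-terminal 6xHis tag followed by a TEV protease cleavage site, allowing metal-affinity purification and later removal of the tag. The feature table also picks up a second His-tag-like fragment just after the insert, before the terminator. The catalogue lists only the N-terminal tag, and the record does not say whether this downstream stretch is translated. According to the associated publication title, the construct belongs to work characterizing CHAD domains as inorganic polyphosphate-binding modules, which makes recombinant protein production for biochemical or structural study its likely use.
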