Addgene plasmid #127782: pMH-HT_RcCHAD
Purpose: Expresses RcCHAD in E. coli cells
Depositing lab: Michael Hothorn. Depositing organization: University of Geneva. Publication: Molecular characterization of CHAD domains as inorganic polyphosphate-binding modules. Lorenzo-Orts L, Hohmann U, Zhu J, Hothorn M. Life Sci Alliance. 2019 May 27;2(3). pii: 2/3/e201900385. doi: 10.26508/lsa.201900385. Print 2019 Jun. PubMed 31133615.
Backbone
  Vector backbone: pMH-HT
  Backbone manufacturer: Michael Hothorn
  Backbone size w/o insert (bp): 5313
  Total vector size (bp): 6219
  Vector type: Bacterial Expression
Growth in bacteria
  Bacterial resistance: Kanamycin, 50 μg/mL
  Growth temperature: 37°C
  Growth strain: DH5alpha
  Copy number: Low Copy
Gene/Insert
  Gene/Insert name: RcCHAD (alt name: B9T8Q5)
  Species: Ricinus communis
  Insert size (bp): 906
  GenBank ID: RCOM_0386350 EEF27758.1
  Tag / fusion protein: 6xHis tag + TEV cleavage site (N terminal on insert)
  Cloning method: Gibson Cloning
  Sequencing primers: 5′ TGCGTCCGGCGTAGAGGATCGAGATCT; 3′ CAGCTTCCTTTCGGGCTTTGTTAGCAG
Terms and licenses: Academic/Nonprofit Terms; Industry Terms: Not Available to Industry
How to cite: pMH-HT_RcCHAD was a gift from Michael Hothorn (Addgene plasmid # 127782 ; http://n2t.net/addgene:127782 ; RRID:Addgene_127782)
